>Addgene plasmid #244271 | pAAVLINKv1-pCALM1-Cre-3'-SMARCA4-FLAG | addgene full sequence | sequence record 491421 | Addgene NGS Result
CCTGCAGGCAGCTGCGCGCTCGCTCGCTCACTGAGGCCGCCCGGGCGTCGGGCGACCTTTGGTCGCCCGG
CCTCAGTGAGCGAGCGAGCGCGCAGAGAGGGAGTGGCCAACTCCATCACTAGGGGTTCCTGCGGCCGCAC
GCGTCGCTCTGCGCGAGGCGGCTCCGCCGCGGCGGAGGGATACGGCGCACCATATATATATCGCGGGGCG
CAGACTCGCGCTCCGGCAGTGGTGCTGGGAGTGTCGTGGACGCCGTGCCGTTACTCGTACGCCACCATGT
CCAATTTACTGACCGTACACCAAAATTTGCCTGCATTACCGGTCGATGCAACGAGTGATGAGGTTCGCAA
GAACCTGATGGACATGTTCAGGGATCGCCAGGCGTTTTCTGAGCATACCTGGAAAATGCTTCTGTCCGTT
TGCCGGTCGTGGGCGGCATGGTGCAAGTTGAATAACCGGAAATGGTTTCCCGCAGAACCTGAAGATGTTC
GCGATTATCTTCTATATCTTCAGGCGCGCGGTCTGGCAGTAAAAACCATCCAGCAACATTTGGGCCAGCT
AAACATGCTTCATCGTCGGTCCGGGCTGCCACGACCAAGTGACAGCAATGCTGTTTCACTGGTTATGCGG
CGGATCCGAAAAGAAAACGTTGATGCCGGTGAACGTGCAAAACAGGCTCTAGCGTTCGAACGCACTGATT
TCGACCAGGTTCGTTCACTCATGGAAAATAGCGATCGCTGCCAGGATATACGTAATCTGGCATTTCTGGG
GATTGCTTATAACACCCTGTTACGTATAGCCGAAATTGCCAGGATCAGGGTTAAAGATATCTCACGTACT
GACGGTGGGAGAATGTTAATCCATATTGGCAGAACGAAAACGCTGGTTAGCACCGCAGGTGTAGAGAAGG
CACTTAGCCTGGGGGTAACTAAACTGGTCGAGCGATGGATTTCCGTCTCTGGTGTAGCTGATGATCCGAA
TAACTACCTGTTTTGCCGGGTCAGAAAAAATGGTGTTGCCGCGCCATCTGCCACCAGCCAGCTATCAACT
CGCGCCCTGGAAGGGATTTTTGAAGCAACTCATCGATTGATTTACGGCGCTAAGGATGACTCTGGTCAGA
GATACCTGGCCTGGTCTGGACACAGTGCCCGTGTCGGAGCCGCGCGAGATATGGCCCGCGCTGGAGTTTC
AATACCGGAGATCATGCAAGCTGGTGGCTGGACCAATGTAAATATTGTAATGAACTATATCCGTAACCTG
GATAGTGAAACAGGGGCAATGGTGCGCCTGCTGGAAGATGGCGATTAGGTAAGTATCAAGGTTACAAGAC
AGGTTTAAGGAGACCAATAACTAGTATAACTTCGTATAGGATACTTTATAGCAATTTATGAAACTGGGCT
TGTCGAGACAGAGAAGACTCTTGCGTTTCTGATAGGCACCTATTGGTCTTACTGACATCCACTTTGCCTT
TCTCTCCACAGGGCGTGCTGCTGACTGATGGCTCCGAGAAGGACAAGAAGGGCAAAGGCGGCACCAAGAC
CCTGATGAACACCATCATGCAGCTGCGGAAGATCTGCAACCACCCCTACATGTTCCAGCACATCGAGGAG
TCCTTTTCCGAGCACTTGGGGTTCACTGGCGGCATTGTCCAAGGGCTGGACCTGTACCGAGCCTCGGGTA
AATTTGAGCTTCTTGATAGAATTCTTCCCAAACTCCGAGCAACCAACCACAAAGTGCTGCTGTTCTGCCA
AATGACCTCCCTCATGACCATCATGGAAGATTACTTTGCGTATCGCGGCTTTAAATACCTCAGGCTTGAT
GGAACCACGAAGGCGGAGGACCGGGGCATGCTGCTGAAAACCTTCAACGAGCCCGGCTCTGAGTACTTCA
TCTTCCTGCTCAGCACCCGGGCTGGGGGGCTCGGCCTGAACCTCCAGTCGGCAGACACTGTGATCATTTT
TGACAGCGACTGGAATCCTCACCAGGACCTGCAAGCGCAGGACCGAGCCCACCGCATCGGGCAGCAGAAC
GAGGTGCGTGTGCTCCGCCTCTGCACCGTCAACAGCGTGGAGGAGAAGATCCTAGCTGCAGCCAAGTACA
AGCTCAACGTGGACCAGAAGGTGATCCAGGCCGGCATGTTCGACCAGAAGTCCTCCAGCCATGAGCGGCG
CGCCTTCCTGCAGGCCATCCTGGAGCACGAGGAGCAGGATGAGAGCAGACACTGCAGCACGGGCAGCGGC
AGTGCCAGCTTCGCCCACACTGCCCCTCCGCCAGCGGGCGTCAACCCCGACTTGGAGGAGCCACCTCTAA
AGGAGGAAGACGAGGTGCCCGACGACGAGACCGTCAACCAGATGATCGCCCGGCACGAGGAGGAGTTTGA
TCTGTTCATGCGCATGGACCTGGACCGCAGGCGCGAGGAGGCCCGCAACCCCAAGCGGAAGCCGCGCCTC
ATGGAGGAGGACGAGCTCCCCTCGTGGATCATCAAGGACGACGCGGAGGTGGAGCGGCTGACCTGTGAGG
AGGAGGAGGAGAAGATGTTCGGCCGTGGCTCCCGCCACCGCAAGGAGGTGGACTACAGCGACTCACTGAC
GGAGAAGCAGTGGCTCAAGAAAATTACAGGAAAAGATATCCATGACACAGCCAGCAGTGTGGCACGTGGG
CTACAATTCCAGCGTGGCCTTCAGTTCTGCACACGTGCGTCAAAGGCCATCGAGGAGGGCACGCTGGAGG
AGATCGAAGAGGAGGTCCGGCAGAAGAAATCATCACGGAAGCGCAAGCGAGACAGCGACGCCGGCTCCTC
CACCCCGACCACCAGCACCCGCAGCCGCGACAAGGACGACGAGAGCAAGAAGCAGAAGAAGCGCGGGCGG
CCGCCTGCCGAGAAACTCTCCCCTAACCCACCCAACCTCACCAAGAAGATGAAGAAGATTGTGGATGCCG
TGATCAAGTACAAGGACAGCAGCAGTGGACGTCAGCTCAGCGAGGTCTTCATCCAGCTGCCCTCGCGAAA
GGAGCTGCCCGAGTACTACGAGCTCATCCGCAAGCCCGTGGACTTCAAGAAGATAAAGGAGCGCATTCGC
AACCACAAGTACCGCAGCCTCAACGACCTAGAGAAGGACGTCATGCTCCTGTGCCAGAACGCACAGACCT
TCAACCTGGAGGGCTCCCTGATCTATGAAGACTCCATCGTCTTGCAGTCGGTCTTCACCAGCGTGCGGCA
GAAAATCGAGAAGGAGGATGACAGTGAAGGCGAGGAGAGTGAGGAGGAGGAAGAGGGCGAGGAGGAAGGC
TCCGAATCCGAATCTCGGTCCGTCAAAGTGAAGATCAAGCTTGGCCGGAAGGAGAAGGCACAGGACCGGC
TGAAGGGCGGCCGGCGGCGGCCGAGCCGAGGGTCCCGAGCCAAGCCGGTCGTGAGTGACGATGACAGTGA
GGAGGAACAAGAGGAGGACCGCTCAGGAAGTGGCAGCGAAGAAGACTGTACAGACTACAAAGACCATGAC
GGTGATTATAAAGATCATGACATCGACTACAAGGATGACGATGACAAGTAACTCGAGATAATCAACCTCT
GGATTACAAAATTTGTGAAAGATTGACTGGTATTCTTAACTATGTTGCTCCTTTTACGCTATGTGGATAC
GCTGCTTTAATGCCTTTGTATCATGCTATTGCTTCCCGTATGGCTTTCATTTTCTCCTCCTTGTATAAAT
CCTGGTTAGTTCTTGCCACGGCGGAACTCATCGCCGCCTGCCTTGCCCGCTGCTGGACAGGGGCTCGGCT
GTTGGGCACTGACAATTCCGTGGTGTTTATTTGTGAAATTTGTGATGCTATTGCTTTATTTGTAACCATC
TAGCTTTATTTGTGAAATTTGTGATGCTATTGCTTTATTTGTAACCATTATAAGCTGCAATAAACAAGTT
AACAACAACAATTGCATTCATTTTATGTTTCAGGTTCAGGGGGAGATGTGGGAGGTTTTTTAAAGATCTG
GAGACCGGTGTGGCACGTGCGGACCGAGCGGCCGCAGGAACCCCTAGTGATGGAGTTGGCCACTCCCTCT
CTGCGCGCTCGCTCGCTCACTGAGGCCGGGCGACCAAAGGTCGCCCGACGCCCGGGCTTTGCCCGGGCGG
CCTCAGTGAGCGAGCGAGCGCGCAGCTGCCTGCAGGGGCGCCTGATGCGGTATTTTCTCCTTACGCATCT
GTGCGGTATTTCACACCGCATA
[95 nt withheld, positions 4223-4317]
T
[46 nt withheld, positions 4319-4364]
C
[141 nt withheld, positions 4366-4506]
CCTTTGACGTTGGAGTCCACGTTCTTT
[37 nt withheld, positions 4534-4570]
ACTCTATCTCGGGCTATTCTTTTGATTTATAAGGGATTTTGCCGATTTCGGTCTATTGGTTAAAAAATGA
GCTGATTTAACAAAAATTTAACGCGAATTTTAACAAAATATTAACGTTTACAATTTTATGGTGCACTCTC
AGTACAATCTGCTCTGATGCCGCATAGTTAAGCCAGCCCCGACACCCGCCAACACCCGCTGACGCGCCCT
GACGGGCTTGTCTGCTCCCGGCATCCGCTTACAGACAAGCTGTGACCGTCTCCGGGAGCTGCATGTGTCA
GAGGTTTTCACCGTCATCACCGAAACGCGCGAGACGAAAGGGCCTCGTGATACGCCTATTTTTATAGGTT
AATGTCATGATAATAATGGTTTCTTAGACGTCAGGTGGCACTTTTCGGGGAAATGTGCGCGGAACCCCTA
TTTGTTTATTTTTCTAAATACATTCAAATATGTATCCGCTCATGAGACAATAACCCTGATAAATGCTTCA
ATAATATTGAAAAAGGAAGAGTATGAGTATTCAACATTTCCGTGTCGCCCTTATTCCCTTTTTTGCGGCA
TTTTGCCTTCCTGTTTTTGCTCACCCAGAAACGCTGGTGAAAGTAAAAGATGCTGAAGATCAGTTGGGTG
CACGAGTGGGTTACATCGAACTGGATCTCAACAGCGGTAAGATCCTTGAGAGTTTTCGCCCCGAAGAACG
TTTTCCAATGATGAGCACTTTTAAAGTTCTGCTATGTGGCGCGGTATTATCCCGTATTGACGCCGGGCAA
GAGCAACTCGGTCGCCGCATACACTATTCTCAGAATGACTTGGTTGAGTACTCACCAGTCACAGAAAAGC
ATCTTACGGATGGCATGACAGTAAGAGAATTATGCAGTGCTGCCATAACCATGAGTGATAACACTGCGGC
CAACTTACTTCTGACAACGATCGGAGGACCGAAGGAGCTAACCGCTTTTTTGCACAACATGGGGGATCAT
GTAACTCGCCTTGATCGTTGGGAACCGGAGCTGAATGAAGCCATACCAAACGACGAGCGTGACACCACGA
TGCCTGTAGCAATGGCAACAACGTTGCGCAAACTATTAACTGGCGAACTACTTACTCTAGCTTCCCGGCA
ACAATTAATAGACTGGATGGAGGCGGATAAAGTTGCAGGACCACTTCTGCGCTCGGCCCTTCCGGCTGGC
TGGTTTATTGCTGATAAATCTGGAGCCGGTGAGCGTGGGTCTCGCGGTATCATTGCAGCACTGGGGCCAG
ATGGTAAGCCCTCCCGTATCGTAGTTATCTACACGACGGGGAGTCAGGCAACTATGGATGAACGAAATAG
ACAGATCGCTGAGATAGGTGCCTCACTGATTAAGCATTGGTAACTGTCAGACCAAGTTTACTCATATATA
CTTTAGATTGATTTAAAACTTCATTTTTAATTTAAAAGGATCTAGGTGAAGATCCTTTTTGATAATCTCA
TGACCAAAATCCCTTAACGTGAGTTTTCGTTCCACTGAGCGTCAGACCCCGTAGAAAAGATCAAAGGATC
TTCTTGAGATCCTTTTTTTCTGCGCGTAATCTGCTGCTTGCAAACAAAAAAACCACCGCTACCAGCGGTG
GTTTGTTTGCCGGATCAAGAGCTACCAACTCTTTTTCCGAAGGTAACTGGCTTCAGCAGAGCGCAGATAC
CAAATACTGTTCTTCTAGTGTAGCCGTAGTTAGGCCACCACTTCAAGAACTCTGTAGCACCGCCTACATA
CCTCGCTCTGCTAATCCTGTTACCAGTGGCTGCTGCCAGTGGCGATAAGTCGTGTCTTACCGGGTTGGAC
TCAAGACGATAGTTACCGGATAAGGCGCAGCGGTCGGGCTGAACGGGGGGTTCGTGCACACAGCCCAGCT
TGGAGCGAACGACCTACACCGAACTGAGATACCTACAGCGTGAGCTATGAGAAAGCGCCACGCTTCCCGA
AGGGAGAAAGGCGGACAGGTATCCGGTAAGCGGCAGGGTCGGAACAGGAGAGCGCACGAGGGAGCTTCCA
GGGGGAAACGCCTGGTATCTTTATAGTCCTGTCGGGTTTCGCCACCTCTGACTTGAGCGTCGATTTTTGT
GATGCTCGTCAGGGGGGCGGAGCCTATGGAAAAACGCCAGCAACGCGGCCTTTTTACGGTTCCTGGCCTT
TTGCTGGCCTTTTGCTCACATGT
Features (pLannotate 1.2.2; 20 found; start..end, strand, type, name):
     12..39      +  repeat_region  AAV2 ITR (fragment): inverted terminal repeat of adeno-associated virus serotype 2 inverted
     68..95      +  repeat_region  AAV2 ITR (fragment): inverted terminal repeat of adeno-associated virus serotype 2 inverted
    277..1305    +  CDS            cre: RECR_BPP1 - Experimental evidence at protein level: Swiss-Prot protein existence level 1. Catalyzes site-specific recombination between two 34-base- pair LOXP sites. Its role is to maintain the phage genome as a monomeric unit-copy plasmid in the lysogenic state. From Escherichia phage P1 (Bacteriophage P1).
   1309..1349    +  intron         chimeric intron (fragment): chimera between introns from human β-globin and immunoglobulin heavy chain genes
   1356..1380    +  protein_bind   lox2272 (fragment): Cre-mediated recombination occurs in the 8-bp core sequence (GGATACTT). lox2272 sites are compatible with each other, but incompatible with loxP or loxN sites (Lee and Saito, 1988). Cre recombinase
   1390..1481    +  intron         chimeric intron (fragment): chimera between introns from human β-globin and immunoglobulin heavy chain genes
   1479..3476    +  CDS            SMARCA4 (fragment): SMCA4_HUMAN - Also known as BAF190A, BRG1, SNF2B, SNF2L4. Experimental evidence at protein level: Swiss-Prot protein existence level 1. Involved in transcriptional activation and repression of select genes by chromatin remodeling (alteration of DNA-nucleosome topology). Component of SWI/SNF chromatin remodeling complexes that carry out key enzymatic activities, changing chromatin structure by altering DNA-histone contacts within a nucleosome in an ATP-dependent manner. Component of the CREST-BRG1 complex, a multiprotein complex that regulates promoter activation by orchestrating the calcium- d
   3483..3548    +  CDS            3xFLAG: three tandem FLAG® epitope tags, followed by an enterokinase cleavage site
   3560..3717    +  misc_feature   WPRE (fragment): woodchuck hepatitis virus posttranscriptional regulatory element
   3723..3807    +  misc_feature   WPRE (fragment): woodchuck hepatitis virus posttranscriptional regulatory element
   3806..3849    -  polyA_signal   SV40 poly(A) signal (fragment): SV40 polyadenylation signal
   3853..3920    -  polyA_signal   SV40 poly(A) signal (fragment): SV40 polyadenylation signal
   4026..4166    +  repeat_region  AAV2 ITR: inverted terminal repeat of adeno-associated virus serotype 2 inverted
   4171..4222    -  misc_feature   bom (fragment): basis of mobility region from pBR322
   4241..4696    +  rep_origin     f1 ori (sequence partly withheld): f1 bacteriophage origin of replication; arrow indicates direction of (+) strand synthesis
   4697..4746    -  misc_feature   bom (fragment): basis of mobility region from pBR322
   4848..4883    -  CDS            rop (fragment): Rop protein, which maintains plasmids at low copy number; rop
   4978..5082    +  promoter       AmpR promoter: bla
   5083..5943    +  CDS            AmpR: β-lactamase; bla; confers resistance to ampicillin, carbenicillin, and related antibiotics
   6114..6702    +  rep_origin     ori: high-copy-number ColE1/pMB1/pBR322/pUC origin of replication
