[The description below was written by a language model from this plasmid's Addgene catalogue record and pLannotate feature annotations shown in this document.]
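Description:
pAAVLINKv1-pCALM1-Cre-3'-SMARCA4-FLAG is an AAV transfer plasmid built on the pAAV-MCS2 backbone. It serves as the 3' half of a two-vector AAVLINK set for delivering human SMARCA4 (BRG1), a SWI/SNF chromatin-remodelling ATPase whose coding sequence is too large for a single AAV genome. In bacteria it is maintained through a high-copy ColE1/pUC-type origin with ampicillin selection (AmpR and its bla promoter), and an f1 origin is also present. AAV2 inverted terminal repeats bracket the payload. The annotation detects one ITR intact and the other only as short fragments, which is common for sequencing reads through these structured repeats.

Between the ITRs, the catalogue lists a CALM1 promoter. It is not annotated in the feature table but presumably occupies the unannotated stretch upstream of the first coding sequence, Cre recombinase. Cre is followed by fragments of a chimeric β-globin/immunoglobulin intron that flank a lox2272 site, and then by a roughly 2 kb C-terminal portion of SMARCA4 fused to a 3xFLAG tag. Truncated WPRE sequences and SV40 polyadenylation signal fragments close the cassette.

The layout suggests that Cre made from this vector recombines its lox2272 site with a matching site on the partner 5' vector. That would join the two SMARCA4 halves in the transduced cell, with the lox scar lying inside an intron so that splicing removes it and restores a continuous reading frame. The record does not spell out this mechanism and refers to the associated publication for the corresponding 5' vector. The stated purpose is the 3' AAVLINK component for SMARCA4 expression, and the FLAG epitope allows detection of the reconstituted full-length protein.
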