Addgene plasmid #244271: pAAVLINKv1-pCALM1-Cre-3'-SMARCA4-FLAG
Purpose: 3' AAVLINK plasmid for SMARCA4 expression
Depositing lab: Zhonghua Lu. Depositing organization: Shenzhen Institute of Advanced Technology (SIAT), Chinese Academy of Sciences. Publication: AAVLINK: A potent DNA-recombination method for large cargo delivery in gene therapy. Lin J, Lin Y, Liu N, Cao W, Zhang J, Wen S, Zhang Y, Liao W, Hong Z, Lin Y, Liu Q, Liu H, Li Q, Chen B, Li M, Luo Z, Yang L, Yang Y, Zheng SH, Wang Y, Chu H, Hu Y, Qin Y, Luo BX, Tian S, Chen Y, Yan T, Yang L, Wang H, Liu T, Jiang Y, Lu Z. Cell. 2026 Feb 5;189(3):969-986.e17. doi: 10.1016/j.cell.2025.12.039. Epub 2026 Jan 27. PubMed 41605211.
Backbone
  Vector backbone: pAAV-MCS2
  Backbone manufacturer: Steve Jackson (Addgene # 46954)
  Vector type: AAV
Growth in bacteria
  Bacterial resistance: Ampicillin, 100 μg/mL
  Growth temperature: 37°C
  Growth strain: NEB Stable
  Copy number: High Copy
Gene/Insert
  Gene/Insert name: SMARCA4
  Species: H. sapiens (human)
  Entrez Gene: SMARCA4 (a.k.a. BAF190, BAF190A, BRG1, CSS4, MRD16, OTSC12, RTPS2, SNF2, SNF2-beta, SNF2L4, SNF2LB, SWI2, hSNF2b)
  Promoter: pCALM1
  Tag / fusion protein: FLAG (C terminal on insert)
  Cloning method: Restriction Enzyme; 5′ cloning site unknown (unknown if destroyed)
Terms and licenses: Academic/Nonprofit Terms; Industry Terms: Not Available to Industry
Depositor comments: See publication for corresponding AAV Link vectors.
How to cite: pAAVLINKv1-pCALM1-Cre-3'-SMARCA4-FLAG was a gift from Zhonghua Lu (Addgene plasmid # 244271 ; http://n2t.net/addgene:244271 ; RRID:Addgene_244271)
